>Addgene plasmid #15648 | P4->P2-IRES-tauLacZ LNL TV | addgene partial sequence | sequence record 22106 | 15648 with M13F
GTGGCGGCCGCTCTAGAACTAGTGGATCCCCCATCAATAAGCACTGTTTCTTGATCCCGATTATTTGGAG
GTGTGGTTAACCACTTCTGTGGTTAGCTTGTAGTTTTCCTTCAAGTGTCTTCTGCAGAGCTGGATAGATA
TTATTTAAATTTGTTTTTTCATCATGGAATATCTTATTTTTTTCATATATTTGATTGAAAGTTTTGCTTT
TAGGGTCTCTATTACGAAGTCAGATGTTATTATAGTAGGTCTCTTTTTATGTTAGATGCCCTTTTCCCCT
TGAAGTTTTTGATATTTATTCTGTATGCTTCTTGTACCTTGATAGGCATCTCCTTTTTTAGGTTAGGGGA
ATTTTCTTCTATAATTTTGTTGAAAATACTTTTGTATTTTTGACTTGGGTTTATTTTCCTTCCTCTATTC
CTATTATTCATAGATTTGGTTTTTTCACATTGTGCCATATTTCATGGATGTTTTCAGGCAGGATTTTTTT
TTCAGACTTAACATTTTCTTTAGCTGAAATCTTCATTTCTTCTGTTGAATCATCAATGTCTGAGCTTCTC
ATTCATCTCTTGTATTCTGTTGGTAAGGCTTTCCTCTAGGTTTCCTGTTTGAGTTCCTAAAATTATCACT
TATTGATTTCTCTTATTTTGGGTTGTCTTTATTGATCCTACTTTCACTCTCTGGTCTTGAACAGTTTTAT
TCATTTCCTTCTACTATTTGTGTTTTCATAGATTTTTTAAAAAAAGGGATTTACTTGTTTCCTCTTTTGG
GACTGCTATCATGGGTATTTTAATGTCTCT
