>Addgene plasmid #15648 | P4->P2-IRES-tauLacZ LNL TV | addgene partial sequence | sequence record 22107 | 15648 with M13R
CACTAAAGGGACAAAAGCTGGTACCGGGCCCCCCCTCGAGGTCGACGGTATCGATAAGCTTTGTAAATAG
GATGGATCATCACCAAAAACATGCCTTCTTTGACAAATTTCTAAGATATGGTCAGACAGATCAGAGTCTT
TAGCAAAGCATGTGGAACTTTATAGAACTTGACAAAATGTGGATTCTGAGAAATGTGTGAAGCGATAGTA
ACATATGCTTTAAAATATTCAGTGTGTGCTTGCATATAGATCACCTCAGTTGGCACTTCACCATCACCCT
GCCAGGTAGGCAGGGCTTTTAGTCTTACATACAAGGAAAAAAATAGCATCAGTTATGTCAGTGTCCAATT
TTATGATGGTTCAAAAAGTAATCTCACAGTCATCTATTGAATGGAACACAGGGCCCCTAATGGAGGAGCT
AGAGAAAGGATCCAAGGAGCTGAAGGGGTCTGCAAGCCTATAGGTGGAACAACAAAATGAACTAACCAGT
ACCCTGGAGCTCTTGACTCTAGCTGCATATGTAGCAGAAGATGGCCTAGTCGGCCATCATTGGGAAGAGA
GGCCCCTTGGTCTGGCAAACTTTATATGCCCCAGGAGAATGCCAGGGCCAAGAAGTGGGAGTGGGTG
