[The description below was written by a language model from this plasmid's Addgene catalogue record.]
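Description:
P4->P2-IRES-tauLacZ LNL TV is a mouse gene-targeting vector built on the pBS (pBluescript-type) cloning backbone, a roughly 3 kb high-copy plasmid that is propagated in E. coli under ampicillin selection. It carries a large insert of about 16 kb of mouse origin. The "129" in the insert name suggests genomic sequence from the 129 strain, as is usual for homology arms intended for recombination in 129-derived embryonic stem cells, though the record does not say this outright.

No feature table is provided, so the payload can only be read from the construct name and the associated publication on axonal sorting into glomeruli in the mouse olfactory system. The "P4->P2" notation most plausibly indicates an odorant receptor swap, in which the P4 coding sequence is placed at the P2 locus so that it is expressed under that locus's endogenous regulation; no separate promoter is recorded. Downstream, an internal ribosome entry site (IRES) would allow bicistronic translation of tauLacZ from the same transcript. TauLacZ is a fusion of the microtubule-associated protein tau to β-galactosidase, which carries the reporter into axons so that the projections of expressing neurons can be stained and traced to their glomerular targets. "LNL" conventionally denotes a loxP-flanked neomycin resistance cassette, used for positive selection of targeted ES cell clones and removable afterwards by Cre recombinase. "TV" stands for targeting vector.

The construct is best understood as a tool for generating knock-in mice in which neurons expressing the substituted receptor are labelled, to test how receptor identity influences axon convergence. The exact arm lengths, cassette details and linearisation site are not given in the record.
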