Addgene plasmid #15648: P4->P2-IRES-tauLacZ LNL TV
Depositing lab: Peter Mombaerts. Depositing organization: Rockefeller University. Publication: A contextual model for axonal sorting into glomeruli in the mouse olfactory system. Feinstein P, Mombaerts P. Cell. 2004 Jun 11. 117(6):817-31. 10.1016/j.cell.2004.05.011 PubMed 15186781.
Backbone
  Vector backbone: pBS
  Backbone size w/o insert (bp): 3000
  Vector type: high copy number
Growth in bacteria
  Bacterial resistance: Ampicillin, 100 μg/mL
  Growth temperature: 37°C
  Growth strain: DH5alpha
  Copy number: High Copy
Gene/Insert
  Gene/Insert name: P4->P2-IRES-tauLacZ LNL 129 TV
  Species: M. musculus (mouse)
  Insert size (bp): 16000
  Cloning method: Restriction Enzyme
  Sequencing primers: 5′ M13; 3′ reverse
Terms and licenses: Academic/Nonprofit Terms; Industry Terms: Not Available to Industry
How to cite: P4->P2-IRES-tauLacZ LNL TV was a gift from Peter Mombaerts (Addgene plasmid # 15648 ; http://n2t.net/addgene:15648 ; RRID:Addgene_15648)
